>Addgene plasmid #161094 | pDONR221-MFSD11_STOP | addgene full sequence | sequence record 369801 | Addgene NGS Result
CAAATAATGATTTTATTTTGACTGATAGTGACCTGTTCGTTGCAACACATTGATGAGCAATGCTTTTTTA
TAATGCCAACTTTGTACAAAAAAGCAGGCTCCACCATGAGCCCAGAGTCCAAGAAGCTGTTCAACATCAT
CATCCTGGGCGTGGCCTTCATGTTTATGTTCACCGCCTTTCAGACATGCGGCAACGTGGCCCAGACCGTG
ATCCGGTCCCTGAATAGAACAGACTTCCACGGCTCCGGCTACACCTCTATGGCCATCATCTATGGCGTGT
TTTCTGCCAGCAATCTGATCACCCCTAGCGTGGTGGCAATCGTGGGACCACAGCTGAGCATGTTCGCCTC
CGGCCTGTTTTACTCCATGTATATCGCCGTGTTTATCCAGCCCTTCCCTTGGAGCTTTTACACCGCATCC
GTGTTCATCGGAATCGCAGCAGCCGTGCTGTGGACCGCACAGGGCAACTGTCTGACAATCAATTCTGATG
AGCACAGCATCGGCCGGAACAGCGGCATCTTCTGGGCCCTGCTGCAGAGCTCCCTGTTCTTTGGCAATCT
GTACATCTATTTTGCCTGGCAGGGCAAGACACAGATCTCCGAGTCTGACCGGAGAACCGTGTTCATCGCC
CTGACAGTGATCTCCCTGGTGGGCACCGTGCTGTTCTTTCTGATCCGGAAGCCCGATTCTGAGAACGTGC
TGGGCGAGGACGAGTCTAGCGACGATCAGGATATGGAAGTGAATGAGTCTGCCCAGAACAATCTGACAAA
GGCCGTGGACGCCTTCAAGAAGTCTTTTAAGCTGTGCGTGACCAAGGAGATGCTGCTGCTGAGCATCACC
ACAGCCTACACCGGCCTGGAGCTGACATTCTTTAGCGGCGTGTATGGCACCTGTATCGGCGCCACAAACA
AGTTCGGCGCCGAGGAGAAGTCTCTGATCGGCCTGAGCGGCATCTTTATCGGAATCGGAGAGATCCTGGG
AGGATCCCTGTTCGGACTGCTGTCTAAGAACAATAGGTTTGGAAGGAACCCAGTGGTGCTGCTGGGAATC
CTGGTGCACTTTATCGCCTTCTACCTGATCTTCCTGAATATGCCTGGCGACGCACCAATCGCACCAGTGA
AGGGAACAGATTCCTCTGCCTATATCAAGAGCTCCAAGGAGGTGGCCATCCTGTGCAGCTTCCTGCTGGG
CCTGGGCGACTCCTGTTTTAACACCCAGCTGCTGTCTATCCTGGGCTTCCTGTACTCTGAGGATAGCGCC
CCTGCCTTTGCCATCTTTAAGTTCGTGCAGAGCATCTGCGCCGCCGTGGCCTTCTTTTACTCCAATTATC
TGCTGCTGCACTGGCAGCTGCTGGTCATGGTCATCTTTGGCTTCTTTGGCACCATCTCCTTCTTTACAGT
GGAGTGGGAGGCAGCAGCCTTCGTGGCAAGGGGCTCCGATTATCGCTCTATCTAAGACCCAGCTTTCTTG
TACAAAGTTGGCATTATAAGAAAGCATTGCTTATCAATTTGTTGCAACGAACAGGTCACTATCAGTCAAA
ATAAAATCATTATTTGCCATCCAGCTGATATCCCCTATAGTGAGTCGTATTACATGGTCATAGCTGTTTC
CTGGCAGCTCTGGCCCGTGTCTCAAAATCTCTGATGTTACATTGCACAAGATAAAAATATATCATCATGA
ACAATAAAACTGTCTGCTTACATAAACAGTAATACAAGGGGTGTTATGAGCCATATTCAACGGGAAACGT
CGAGGCCGCGATTAAATTCCAACATGGATGCTGATTTATATGGGTATAAATGGGCTCGCGATAATGTCGG
GCAATCAGGTGCGACAATCTATCGCTTGTATGGGAAGCCCGATGCGCCAGAGTTGTTTCTGAAACATGGC
AAAGGTAGCGTTGCCAATGATGTTACAGATGAGATGGTCAGACTAAACTGGCTGACGGAATTTATGCCTC
TTCCGACCATCAAGCATTTTATCCGTACTCCTGATGATGCATGGTTACTCACCACTGCGATCCCCGGAAA
AACAGCATTCCAGGTATTAGAAGAATATCCTGATTCAGGTGAAAATATTGTTGATGCGCTGGCAGTGTTC
CTGCGCCGGTTGCATTCGATTCCTGTTTGTAATTGTCCTTTTAACAGCGATCGCGTATTTCGTCTCGCTC
AGGCGCAATCACGAATGAATAACGGTTTGGTTGATGCGAGTGATTTTGATGACGAGCGTAATGGCTGGCC
TGTTGAACAAGTCTGGAAAGAAATGCATAAACTTTTGCCATTCTCACCGGATTCAGTCGTCACTCATGGT
GATTTCTCACTTGATAACCTTATTTTTGACGAGGGGAAATTAATAGGTTGTATTGATGTTGGACGAGTCG
GAATCGCAGACCGATACCAGGATCTTGCCATCCTATGGAACTGCCTCGGTGAGTTTTCTCCTTCATTACA
GAAACGGCTTTTTCAAAAATATGGTATTGATAATCCTGATATGAATAAATTGCAGTTTCATTTGATGCTC
GATGAGTTTTTCTAATCAGAATTGGTTAATTGGTTGTAACACTGGCAGAGCATTACGCTGACTTGACGGG
ACGGCGCAAGCTCATGACCAAAATCCCTTAACGTGAGTTACGCGTCGTTCCACTGAGCGTCAGACCCCGT
AGAAAAGATCAAAGGATCTTCTTGAGATCCTTTTTTTCTGCGCGTAATCTGCTGCTTGCAAACAAAAAAA
CCACCGCTACCAGCGGTGGTTTGTTTGCCGGATCAAGAGCTACCAACTCTTTTTCCGAAGGTAACTGGCT
TCAGCAGAGCGCAGATACCAAATACTGTTCTTCTAGTGTAGCCGTAGTTAGGCCACCACTTCAAGAACTC
TGTAGCACCGCCTACATACCTCGCTCTGCTAATCCTGTTACCAGTGGCTGCTGCCAGTGGCGATAAGTCG
TGTCTTACCGGGTTGGACTCAAGACGATAGTTACCGGATAAGGCGCAGCGGTCGGGCTGAACGGGGGGTT
CGTGCACACAGCCCAGCTTGGAGCGAACGACCTACACCGAACTGAGATACCTACAGCGTGAGCTATGAGA
AAGCGCCACGCTTCCCGAAGGGAGAAAGGCGGACAGGTATCCGGTAAGCGGCAGGGTCGGAACAGGAGAG
CGCACGAGGGAGCTTCCAGGGGGAAACGCCTGGTATCTTTATAGTCCTGTCGGGTTTCGCCACCTCTGAC
TTGAGCGTCGATTTTTGTGATGCTCGTCAGGGGGGCGGAGCCTATGGAAAAACGCCAGCAACGCGGCCTT
TTTACGGTTCCTGGCCTTTTGCTGGCCTTTTGCTCACATGTTCTTTCCTGCGTTATCCCCTGATTCTGTG
GATAACCGTATTACCGCCTTTGAGTGAGCTGATACCGCTCGCCGCAGCCGAACGACCGAGCGCAGCGAGT
CAGTGAGCGAGGAAGCGGAAGAGCGCCCAATACGCAAACCGCCTCTCCCCGCGCGTTGGCCGATTCATTA
ATGCAGCTGGCACGACAGGTTTCCCGACTGGAAAGCGGGCAGTGAGCGCAACGCAATTAATACGCGTACC
GCTAGCCAGGAAGAGTTTGTAGAAACGCAAAAAGGCCATCCGTCAGGATGGCCTTCTGCTTAGTTTGATG
CCTGGCAGTTTATGGCGGGCGTCCTGCCCGCCACCCTCCGGGCCGTTGCTTCACAACGTTCAAATCCGCT
CCCGGCGGATTTGTCCTACTCAGGAGAGCGTTCACCGACAAACAACAGATAAAACGAAAGGCCCAGTCTT
CCGACTGAGCCTTTCGTTTTATTTGATGCCTGGCAGTTCCCTACTCTCGCGTTAACGCTAGCATGGATGT
TTTCCCAGTCACGACGTTGTAAAACGACGGCCAGTCTTAAGCTCGGGCCC
Features (pLannotate 1.2.2; 10 found; start..end, strand, type, name):
      1..100     +  protein_bind   attL1: mutant version of attL; recombination site for the Gateway® LR reaction LR Clonase™
    106..1452    +  CDS            MFSD11: MFS11_HUMAN - Also known as ET. Experimental evidence at protein level: Swiss-Prot protein existence level 1. From Homo sapiens (Human).
   1457..1556    -  protein_bind   attL2: mutant version of attL; recombination site for the Gateway® LR reaction LR Clonase™
   1574..1592    -  promoter       T7 promoter: promoter for bacteriophage T7 RNA polymerase
   1726..2535    +  CDS            KanR: aminoglycoside phosphotransferase; aph(3')-Ia; confers resistance to kanamycin in bacteria or G418 (Geneticin®) in eukaryotes
   2682..3270    +  rep_origin     ori: high-copy-number ColE1/pMB1/pBR322/pUC origin of replication
   3453..3545    +  CDS            lacI (fragment): lac repressor; lacI; The lac repressor binds to the lac operator to inhibit transcription in E. coli. This inhibition can be relieved by adding lactose or isopropyl-β-D-thiogalactopyranoside (IPTG).
   3600..3627    -  terminator     rrnB T2 terminator: transcription terminator T2 from the E. coli rrnB gene
   3759..3802    +  terminator     rrnB T1 terminator: Escherichia coli rrnB; transcription terminator T1 from the E. coli rrnB gene
   3849..3885    -  CDS            lacZα (fragment): LacZα fragment of β-galactosidase; lacZ fragment
