[The description below was written by a language model from this plasmid's Addgene catalogue record and pLannotate feature annotations shown in this document.]
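Description:
pDONR221-MFSD11_STOP is a Gateway entry clone built on the pDONR221 backbone, carrying a codon-optimized open reading frame for human MFSD11 (also known as ET, FLJ20226 or FLJ22196), a member of the major facilitator superfamily domain-containing proteins. It belongs to a large consortium collection of solute carrier (SLC) transporter clones. The sequenced plasmid is about 3.9 kb. It is maintained in E. coli through a high-copy ColE1/pUC-type origin and selected with kanamycin via an aminoglycoside phosphotransferase (KanR) gene.

The roughly 1.35 kb ORF sits between attL1 and attL2 sites, the recombination sites recognised in the Gateway LR reaction, so the coding sequence can be transferred directionally into any attR-containing destination vector. Although the catalogue lists the vector type as mammalian expression, the feature table shows no eukaryotic promoter or polyadenylation signal driving the insert. Expression therefore depends on the regulatory elements supplied by whichever destination vector is chosen. The only promoter annotated is a T7 promoter just outside attL2, on the reverse strand pointing back toward the insert. rrnB T1 and T2 terminators lie upstream of attL1, where they insulate the cassette from read-through transcription from the backbone. Short lacI and lacZα fragments are backbone remnants with no functional role.

As the name indicates, this version retains a stop codon at the end of the ORF, which makes it suited to expressing untagged or N-terminally tagged MFSD11. A companion clone without the stop codon exists for C-terminal fusions.
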