Addgene plasmid #161094: pDONR221-MFSD11_STOP
Purpose: Gateway entry clone with codon-optimized ORF sequence for subcloning into custom expression vectors. Contains a STOP codon at the end of the codon-optimized ORF sequence.
Depositing lab: RESOLUTE Consortium & Giulio Superti-Furga. Depositing organization: CeMM Research Center for Molecular Medicine. Publication: The RESOLUTE consortium: unlocking SLC transporters for drug discovery. Superti-Furga G, Lackner D, Wiedmer T, Ingles-Prieto A, Barbosa B, Girardi E, Goldmann U, Gurtl B, Klavins K, Klimek C, Lindinger S, Lineiro-Retes E, Muller AC, Onstein S, Redinger G, Reil D, Sedlyarov V, Wolf G, Crawford M, Everley R, ... Steppan CM. Nat Rev Drug Discov. 2020 Jul;19(7):429-430. doi: 10.1038/d41573-020-00056-6. PubMed 32265506.
Backbone
  Vector backbone: pDONR221
  Backbone manufacturer: ThermoFisher Scientific
  Backbone size w/o insert (bp): 2550
  Vector type: Mammalian Expression
Growth in bacteria
  Bacterial resistance: Kanamycin, 50 μg/mL
  Growth temperature: 37°C
  Growth strain: NEB Stable
  Copy number: High Copy
Gene/Insert
  Gene/Insert name: MFSD11 (alt name: FLJ22196, FLJ20226)
  Species: H. sapiens (human)
  Insert size (bp): 1350
  Entrez Gene: MFSD11 (a.k.a. ET, FLJ20226, FLJ22196)
  Cloning method: Gateway Cloning
  Sequencing primers: 5′ M13-fwd; 3′ M13-rev
Terms and licenses: Academic/Nonprofit Terms; Industry Terms
Depositor comments: This plasmid contains a STOP codon at the end of the codon-optimized ORF. For the version of this plasmid that does not contain a STOP codon, please see Addgene plasmid 131928 For more information on the full Resolute plasmid collection, please see www.addgene.org/depositor-collections/re-solute/. Please provide your feedback on this plasmid to the RESOLUTE consortium by filling out their RESOLUTE repository feedback form: https://forms.office.com/Pages/ResponsePage.aspx?id=0e05yklzmkS7rjFGQL4N7z4feCLQvEJAmVcOCM_u885UN1JJRko0Ukg4TVQwNTZLOUxPQVJWT1NHUCQlQCN0PWcu
How to cite: pDONR221-MFSD11_STOP was a gift from RESOLUTE Consortium & Giulio Superti-Furga (Addgene plasmid # 161094 ; http://n2t.net/addgene:161094 ; RRID:Addgene_161094)
