>Addgene plasmid #161094 | pDONR221-MFSD11_STOP | depositor partial sequence | sequence record 312123 | Codon-optimized ORF of MFSD11
ATGAGCCCAGAGTCCAAGAAGCTGTTCAACATCATCATCCTGGGCGTGGCCTTCATGTTTATGTTCACCG
CCTTTCAGACATGCGGCAACGTGGCCCAGACCGTGATCCGGTCCCTGAATAGAACAGACTTCCACGGCTC
CGGCTACACCTCTATGGCCATCATCTATGGCGTGTTTTCTGCCAGCAATCTGATCACCCCTAGCGTGGTG
GCAATCGTGGGACCACAGCTGAGCATGTTCGCCTCCGGCCTGTTTTACTCCATGTATATCGCCGTGTTTA
TCCAGCCCTTCCCTTGGAGCTTTTACACCGCATCCGTGTTCATCGGAATCGCAGCAGCCGTGCTGTGGAC
CGCACAGGGCAACTGTCTGACAATCAATTCTGATGAGCACAGCATCGGCCGGAACAGCGGCATCTTCTGG
GCCCTGCTGCAGAGCTCCCTGTTCTTTGGCAATCTGTACATCTATTTTGCCTGGCAGGGCAAGACACAGA
TCTCCGAGTCTGACCGGAGAACCGTGTTCATCGCCCTGACAGTGATCTCCCTGGTGGGCACCGTGCTGTT
CTTTCTGATCCGGAAGCCCGATTCTGAGAACGTGCTGGGCGAGGACGAGTCTAGCGACGATCAGGATATG
GAAGTGAATGAGTCTGCCCAGAACAATCTGACAAAGGCCGTGGACGCCTTCAAGAAGTCTTTTAAGCTGT
GCGTGACCAAGGAGATGCTGCTGCTGAGCATCACCACAGCCTACACCGGCCTGGAGCTGACATTCTTTAG
CGGCGTGTATGGCACCTGTATCGGCGCCACAAACAAGTTCGGCGCCGAGGAGAAGTCTCTGATCGGCCTG
AGCGGCATCTTTATCGGAATCGGAGAGATCCTGGGAGGATCCCTGTTCGGACTGCTGTCTAAGAACAATA
GGTTTGGAAGGAACCCAGTGGTGCTGCTGGGAATCCTGGTGCACTTTATCGCCTTCTACCTGATCTTCCT
GAATATGCCTGGCGACGCACCAATCGCACCAGTGAAGGGAACAGATTCCTCTGCCTATATCAAGAGCTCC
AAGGAGGTGGCCATCCTGTGCAGCTTCCTGCTGGGCCTGGGCGACTCCTGTTTTAACACCCAGCTGCTGT
CTATCCTGGGCTTCCTGTACTCTGAGGATAGCGCCCCTGCCTTTGCCATCTTTAAGTTCGTGCAGAGCAT
CTGCGCCGCCGTGGCCTTCTTTTACTCCAATTATCTGCTGCTGCACTGGCAGCTGCTGGTCATGGTCATC
TTTGGCTTCTTTGGCACCATCTCCTTCTTTACAGTGGAGTGGGAGGCAGCAGCCTTCGTGGCAAGGGGCT
CCGATTATCGCTCTATCTAA
